Addgene plasmid #149068: pGBW-m4046410
Purpose: Yeast Expression plasmid for SARS-CoV-2 ORF8 protein
Depositing lab: Ginkgo Bioworks & Benjie Chen. Depositing organization: Ginkgo Bioworks.
Backbone
  Vector backbone: AmpR; 2u URA3
  Backbone size w/o insert (bp): 4078
  Vector type: Yeast Expression
  Selectable markers: URA3
Growth in bacteria
  Bacterial resistance: Ampicillin, 100 μg/mL
  Growth temperature: 37°C
  Growth strain: DH5alpha
  Copy number: High Copy
Gene/Insert
  Gene/Insert name: SARS-CoV-2 ORF8 protein
  Species: S. cerevisiae (budding yeast); Severe acute respiratory syndrome coronavirus 2
  Insert size (bp): 359
  Mutation: wt
  Entrez Gene: ORF8 (a.k.a. GU280_gp09)
  Promoter: pGAL1
  Tag / fusion protein: Cleavable thrombin;StrepII (C terminal on backbone)
  Cloning method: Unknown
Resource information
  A portion of this plasmid was derived from a plasmid made by: GinkgoBioworks
Depositor comments: NCBI Reference Sequence: YP_009724396.1. Created by gene synthesis with Not1 site. NGS used for QC was performed by Ginkgo and may not fully cover the entire plasmid.
How to cite: pGBW-m4046410 was a gift from Ginkgo Bioworks & Benjie Chen (Addgene plasmid # 149068 ; http://n2t.net/addgene:149068 ; RRID:Addgene_149068)
