[The description below was written by a language model from this plasmid's Addgene catalogue record and pLannotate feature annotations shown in this document.]
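Description:
pGBW-m4046410 is an episomal yeast expression plasmid for producing the SARS-CoV-2 ORF8 accessory protein in Saccharomyces cerevisiae. It is an E. coli–yeast shuttle vector. In bacteria it replicates from a high-copy ColE1/pUC-type origin and is selected with ampicillin through a β-lactamase gene, which the annotation places downstream of a cat promoter. In yeast it is maintained by the 2μ origin of replication and selected by uracil prototrophy through a URA3 cassette, a marker that can also be counterselected with 5-FOA. Short phage and bacterial terminators (T3Te, T7Te, tonB) flank the bacterial modules, presumably insulating them from read-through transcription. The automated annotation also calls a rop coding sequence directly adjacent to AmpR, although the catalogue lists the plasmid as high copy.

The expression cassette consists of the galactose-inducible, Gal4-regulated GAL1 promoter, the wild-type ORF8 open reading frame and a CYC1 terminator fragment. The ORF was made by gene synthesis; the listing of budding yeast alongside the virus as species may reflect yeast codon optimisation, but the record does not say so. According to the catalogue, the backbone supplies a C-terminal thrombin-cleavable StrepII tag. This tag is not called as a separate feature, but it would fit in the gap between the annotated ORF8 coding sequence and the terminator. Such a tag allows affinity capture on Strep-Tactin resin followed by proteolytic removal. The design suits inducible expression and purification of ORF8, a viral protein implicated in modulating host immune responses, or studying its effects in yeast. The depositor notes that the sequencing used for quality control may not cover the entire plasmid.
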