Features (pLannotate 1.2.2; 13 found; start..end, strand, type, name):
     25..466     +  promoter       GAL1 promoter: S. cerevisiae GAL1; inducible promoter, regulated by Gal4
    478..840     +  CDS            NS8_SARS2: Experimental evidence at protein level: Swiss-Prot protein existence level 1. Plays a role in modulating host immune response (PubMed:31986261). Binds to IL17RA receptor, leading to IL17 pathway activation and an increased secretion of pro-inflammatory factors. Contributes to cytokine storm during COVID-19 infection. From Severe acute respiratory syndrome coronavirus 2 (2019-nCoV) (SARS-CoV-2).
    911..1083    +  terminator     CYC1 terminator (fragment): S. cerevisiae CYC1; transcription terminator for CYC1
   1119..1295    +  promoter       URA3 promoter (fragment): S. cerevisiae URA3
   1296..2099    +  CDS            URA3: orotidine-5'-phosphate decarboxylase, required for uracil biosynthesis; S. cerevisiae URA3; yeast auxotrophic marker, counterselectable with 5-fluoroorotic acid (5-FOA)
   2182..3164    -  rep_origin     2μ ori: yeast 2μ plasmid origin of replication
   3242..3271    +  terminator     T3Te terminator: phage T3 early transcription terminator
   3293..3880    +  rep_origin     ori: high-copy-number ColE1/pMB1/pBR322/pUC origin of replication
   3892..3919    -  terminator     T7Te terminator: phage T7 early transcription terminator
   3943..4134    -  CDS            rop: Rop protein, which maintains plasmids at low copy number; rop
   4135..4995    -  CDS            AmpR: β-lactamase; bla; confers resistance to ampicillin, carbenicillin, and related antibiotics
   4996..5098    -  promoter       cat promoter: promoter of the E. coli cat gene encoding chloramphenicol acetyltransferase
   5099..5130    -  terminator     tonB terminator: bidirectional E. coli tonB-P14 transcription terminator
>Addgene plasmid #149068 | pGBW-m4046410 | addgene full sequence | sequence record 297970 | Ginkgo NGS Result
GCGGCCGCTTGCTATATTGAAGTACGGATTAGAAGCCGCCGAGCGGGCGACAGCCCTCCGACGGAAGACT
CTCCTCCGTGCGTCCTCGTCTTCACCGGTCGCGTTCCTGAAACGCAGATGTGCCTCGCGCCGCACTGCTC
CGAACAATAAAGATTCTACAATACTAGCTTTTATGGTTATGAAGAGGAAAAATTGGCAGTAACCTGGCCC
CACAAACCTTCAAATTAACGAATCAAATTAACAACCATAGGATGATAATGCGATTAGTTTTTTAGCCTTA
TTTCTGGGGTAATTAATCAGCGAAGCGATGATTTTTGATCTATTAACAGATATATAAATGGAAAAGCTGC
ATAACCACTTTAACTAATACTTTCAACATTTTCAGTTTGTATTACTTCTTATTCAAATGTCATAAAAGTA
TCAACAAAAAATTGTTAATATACCTCTATACTTTAACGTCAAGGAGAAAAAACTATAATGAAATTTCTTG
TTTTCTTAGGAATCATCACAACTGTAGCTGCATTTCACCAAGAATGTAGTTTACAGTCATGTACTCAACA
TCAACCATATGTAGTTGATGACCCGTGTCCTATTCACTTCTATTCTAAATGGTATATTAGAGTAGGAGCT
AGAAAATCAGCACCTTTAATTGAATTGTGCGTGGATGAGGCTGGTTCTAAATCACCCATTCAGTACATCG
ATATCGGTAATTATACAGTTTCCTGTTTACCTTTTACAATTAATTGCCAGGAACCTAAATTGGGTAGTCT
TGTAGTGCGTTGTTCGTTCTATGAAGACTTTTTAGAGTATCATGACGTTCGTGTTGTTTTAGATTTCATC
CTCGTGCCGAGAGGTTCTTGGAGCCATCCGCAGTTTGAAAAATAAACAGGCCCCTTTTCCTTTGTCGATA
TCATGTAATTAGTTATGTCACGCTTACATTCACGCCCTCCTCCCACATCCGCTCTAACCGAAAAGGAAGG
AGTTAGACAACCTGAAGTCTAGGTCCCTATTTATTTTTTTTAATAGTTATGTTAGTATTAAGAACGTTAT
TTATATTTCAAATTTTTCTTTTTTTTCTGTACAAAGCGGCCGCCGAACCACTAGTGCACTGCAGTACACG
GTTTCCTTGAAATTTTTTTGATTCGGTAATCTCCGAACAGAAGGAAGAACGAAGGAAGGAGCACAGACTT
AGATTGGTATATATACGCATATGTAGTGTTGAAGAAACATGAAATTGCCCAGTATTCTTAACCCAACTGC
ACAGAACAAAAACGTGCAGGAAACGAAGATAAATCATGTCGAAAGCTACATATAAGGAACGTGCTGCTAC
TCATCCTAGTCCTGTTGCTGCCAAGCTATTTAATATCATGCACGAAAAGCAAACAAACTTGTGTGCTTCA
TTGGATGTTCGTACCACCAAGGAATTACTGGAGTTAGTTGAAGCATTAGGTCCCAAAATTTGTTTACTAA
AAACACATGTGGATATCTTGACTGATTTTTCCATGGAGGGCACAGTTAAGCCGCTAAAGGCATTATCCGC
CAAGTACAATTTTTTACTCTTCGAGGACAGAAAATTTGCTGACATTGGTAATACAGTCAAATTGCAGTAC
TCTGCGGGTGTATACAGAATAGCAGAATGGGCAGACATTACGAATGCACACGGTGTGGTGGGCCCAGGTA
TTGTTAGCGGTTTGAAGCAGGCGGCAGAAGAAGTAACAAAGGAACCTAGAGGCCTTTTGATGTTAGCAGA
ATTGTCATGCAAGGGCTCCCTATCTACTGGAGAATATACTAAGGGTACTGTTGACATTGCGAAGAGCGAC
AAAGATTTTGTTATCGGCTTTATTGCTCAAAGAGACATGGGTGGAAGAGATGAAGGTTACGATTGGTTGA
TTATGACACCCGGTGTGGGTTTAGATGACAAGGGAGATGCATTGGGTCAACAGTATAGAACCGTGGATGA
TGTGGTTTCTACAGGATCTGACATTATTATTGTTGGAAGAGGACTATTTGCAAAGGGAAGGGATGCTAAG
GTAGAGGGTGAACGTTACAGAAAAGCAGGCTGGGAAGCATATTTGAGAAGATGCGGCCAGCAAAACTAAA
AAACTGTATTATAAGTAAATGCATGTATACTAAACTCACAAATTAGAGCTTCAATTTAATTATATCAGTT
ATTACCCGAGTAACGAAGCATCTGTGCTTCATTTTGTAGAACAAAAATGCAACGCGAGAGCGCTAATTTT
TCAAACAAAGAATCTGAGCTGCATTTTTACAGAACAGAAATGCAACGCGAAAGCGCTATTTTACCAACGA
AGAATCTGTGCTTCATTTTTGTAAAACAAAAATGCAACGCGAGAGCGCTAATTTTTCAAACAAAGAATCT
GAGCTGCATTTTTACAGAACAGAAATGCAACGCGAGAGCGCTATTTTACCAACAAAGAATCTATACTTCT
TTTTTGTTCTACAAAAATGCATCCCGAGAGCGCTATTTTTCTAACAAAGCATCTTAGATTACTTTTTTTC
TCCTTTGTGCGCTCTATAATGCAGTCTCTTGATAACTTTTTGCACTGTAGGTCCGTTAAGGTTAGAAGAA
GGCTACTTTGGTGTCTATTTTCTCTTCCATAAAAAAAGCCTGACTCCACTTCCCGCGTTTACTGATTACT
AGCGAAGCTGCGGGTGCATTTTTTCAAGATAAAGGCATCCCCGATTATATTCTATACCGATGTGGATTGC
GCATACTTTGTGAACAGAAAGTGATAGCGTTGATGATTCTTCATTGGTCAGAAAATTATGAACGGTTTCT
TCTATTTTGTCTCTATATACTACGTATAGGAAATGTTTACATTTTCGTATTGTTTTCGATTCACTCTATG
AATAGTTCTTACTACAATTTTTTTGTCTAAAGAGTAATACTAGAGATAAACATAAAAAATGTAGAGGTCG
AGTTTAGATGCAAGTTCAAGGAGCGAAAGGTGGATGGGTAGGTTATATAGGGATATAGCACAGAGATATA
TAGCAAAGAGATACTTTTGAGCAATGTTTGTGGAAGCGGTATTCGCAATATTTTAGTAGCTCGTTACAGT
CCGGTGCGTTTTTGGTTTTTTGAAAGTGCGTCATCAGAGCGCTTTTGGTTTTCAAAAGCGCTCTGAAGTT
CCTATACTTTCTAGCTAGAGAATAGGAACTTCCCGAGCGGCCGCGTGTTACAAGCTTGACTCCAGCGTAA
CTGGACTGCAATCAACTCACTGGCTCACCTTCACGGGTGGGCCTTTCTTCGGTAGAAAATCAAAGGATCT
TCTTGAGATCCTTTTTTTCTGCGCGTAATCTGCTGCTTGCAAACAAAAAAACCACCGCTACCAGCGGTGG
TTTGTTTGCCGGATCAAGAGCTACCAACTCTTTTTCCGAGGTAACTGGCTTCAGCAGAGCGCAGATACCA
AATACTGTTCTTCTAGTGTAGCCGTAGTTAGGCCACCACTTCAAGAACTCTGTAGCACCGCCTACATACC
TCGCTCTGCTAATCCTGTTACCAGTGGCTGCTGCCAGTGGCGATAAGTCGTGTCTTACCGGGTTGGACTC
AAGACGATAGTTACCGGATAAGGCGCAGCGGTCGGGCTGAACGGGGGGTTCGTGCACACAGCCCAGCTTG
GAGCGAACGACCTACACCGAACTGAGATACCTACAGCGTGAGCTATGAGAAAGCGCCACGCTTCCCGAAG
GGAGAAAGGCGGACAGGTATCCGGTAAGCGGCAGGGTCGGAACAGGAGAGCGCACGAGGGAGCTTCCAGG
GGTAAACGCCTGGTATCTTTATAGTCCTGTCGGGTTTCGCCACCTCTGACTTGAGCATCGATTTTTGTGA
TGCTCGTCAGGGGGGCGGAGCCTATGGAAAAACGCCAGCAACGCAGAAAGGCCCACCCGAAGGTGAGCCA
GGTGATTACATTTGGGCCCTCATCAGAGGTTTTCACCGTCATCACCGAAACGCGCGAGGCAGCTGCGGTA
AAGCTCATCAGCGTGGTCGTGAAGCGATTCACAGATGTCTGCCTGTTCATCCGCGTCCAGCTCGTTGAGT
TTCTCCAGAAGCGTTAATGTCTGGCTTCTGATAAAGCGGGCCATGTTAAGGGCGGTTTTTTCCTGTTTGG
TCACTTACCAATGCTTAATCAGTGAGGCACCTATCTCAGCGATCTGTCTATTTCGTTCATCCATAGTTGC
CTGACTCCCCGTCGTGTAGATAACTACGATGCGGGAGGGCTTACCATCTGGCCCCAGTGCTGCAATGATA
CCGCGAGACCCACGCTCACCGGCTCCAGATTTATCAGCAATAAACCAGCCAGCCGGGAGGGCCGAGCGCA
GAAGTGATCCTGCAACTTTATCCGCCTCCATCCAGTCTATTAATTGTTGCCGGGAAGCTAGAGTAAGTAG
TTCGCCAGTTAATAGTTTGCGCAACGTTGTTGCCATTGCTACAGGCATCGTGGTGTCACGCTCGTCGTTT
GGTATGGCTTCATTCAGCTCCGGTTCCCAACGATCAAGGCGAGTTACATGATCCCCCATGTTGTGCAAAA
AAGCGGTTAGCTCCTTCGGTCCTCCGATCGTTGCCAGAAGTAAGTTGGCCGCAGTGTTATCACTCATGGT
TATGGCAGCACTGCATAATTCTCTTACTGTCATGCCATCCGTGAGATGCTTTTCTGTGACTGGTGAGTAC
TCAACCAAGTCATTCTGAGAATAGTGTATGCGGCGACCGAGTTGCTCTTGCCCGGCGTCAATACGGGATA
ATACCGCGCCACATAGCAGAACTTTAAAAGTGCTCATCATTGGAAAACGTTCTTCGGGGCGTAAACTCTC
AAGGATCTTACCGCTGTTGAGATCCAGTTCGATGTAACCCACTCGTGCACCCAACTGATCTTCAGCATCT
TTTACTTTCACCAGCGTTTCTGGGTGAGCAAAAACAGGAAGGCAAAATGCCGCAAAAAAGGGAATAAGGG
CGACACGGAAATGTTGAATACTCATTTTAGCTTCCTTAGCTCCTGAAAATCTCGATAACTCAAAAAATAC
GCCCGGTAGTGATCTTATTTCATTATGGTGAAAGTTGGAACCTCTTACGTGCCGATCAAGTCAAAAGCCT
CCGGTCGGAGGCTTTTGACTTTCTGCTATGGAGGTCAGGTATGATTTAAATGGTCAGTTAGA
